Addgene plasmid #145570: pGBW-m4046382
Purpose: Yeast Expression plasmid for SARS-CoV-2 E (envelope)
Depositing lab: Ginkgo Bioworks & Benjie Chen. Depositing organization: Ginkgo Bioworks.
Backbone
  Vector backbone: AmpR; 2u URA3
  Backbone size w/o insert (bp): 4078
  Vector type: Yeast Expression
  Selectable markers: URA3
Growth in bacteria
  Bacterial resistance: Ampicillin, 100 μg/mL
  Growth temperature: 37°C
  Growth strain: DH5alpha
  Copy number: High Copy
Gene/Insert
  Gene/Insert name: SARS-CoV-2 E (envelope) (alt names: envelope protein; E protein)
  Species: S. cerevisiae (budding yeast); Severe acute respiratory syndrome coronavirus 2
  Insert size (bp): 221
  Mutation: wt
  Entrez Gene: E (a.k.a. GU280_gp04)
  Promoter: pGAL1
  Tag / fusion protein: Cleavable thrombin;3xFLAG (C terminal on backbone)
  Cloning method: Unknown
Resource information
  A portion of this plasmid was derived from a plasmid made by: GinkgoBioworks
Depositor comments: NCBI Reference Sequence: YP_009724392.1Created by gene synthesis with Not1 site.
How to cite: pGBW-m4046382 was a gift from Ginkgo Bioworks & Benjie Chen (Addgene plasmid # 145570 ; http://n2t.net/addgene:145570 ; RRID:Addgene_145570)
