[The description below was written by a language model from this plasmid's Addgene catalogue record and pLannotate feature annotations shown in this document.]
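Description:
pGBW-m4046382 is a yeast–E. coli shuttle plasmid for galactose-inducible expression of the SARS-CoV-2 envelope (E) protein in Saccharomyces cerevisiae. In yeast it is maintained episomally through the 2μ origin of replication and selected by uracil prototrophy via a URA3 cassette, a marker that can also be counterselected with 5-fluoroorotic acid. In bacteria it replicates from a ColE1/pUC-type origin and is selected with ampicillin through a β-lactamase gene that the annotation places downstream of a cat promoter. A short rop coding segment is also annotated next to AmpR, although the catalogue lists the plasmid as high copy. Short phage and bacterial terminators (T3Te, T7Te, tonB) flank the bacterial modules, presumably insulating them from read-through transcription.

The expression cassette consists of the GAL1 promoter, which is regulated by Gal4 and induced by galactose, followed by the wild-type E open reading frame and the CYC1 transcription terminator. The insert was made by gene synthesis against the viral reference protein; the listing of budding yeast alongside the virus as species may reflect codon adaptation, but the record does not say so explicitly. According to the catalogue, the backbone supplies a C-terminal thrombin-cleavable 3xFLAG tag for detection or affinity purification with later tag removal. The sequence annotation, however, recognises only a short fragment of 3xFLAG downstream of E. E is a small viroporin that forms pentameric ion-conducting pores in host membranes and participates in virion assembly. The plasmid therefore suits inducible production of tagged E protein in yeast for biochemical or functional studies, though the record states no purpose beyond yeast expression.
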