Features (pLannotate 1.2.2; 14 found; start..end, strand, type, name):
     25..466     +  promoter       GAL1 promoter: S. cerevisiae GAL1; inducible promoter, regulated by Gal4
    478..702     +  CDS            E: VEMP_SARS2 - Experimental evidence at protein level: Swiss-Prot protein existence level 1. Plays a central role in virus morphogenesis and assembly. Acts as a viroporin and self-assembles in host membranes forming pentameric protein-lipid pores that allow ion transport. Also plays a role in the induction of apoptosis (By similarity). Regulates the localization of S protein at cis-Golgi, the place of virus budding (PubMed:33229438). May act by slowing down the cell secretory pathway (PubMed:33229438). May interfere with tight-junction stability by interacting with host MPP5. This would result i
    720..737     +  CDS            3xFLAG (fragment): three tandem FLAG® epitope tags, followed by an enterokinase cleavage site
    815..987     +  terminator     CYC1 terminator (fragment): S. cerevisiae CYC1; transcription terminator for CYC1
   1023..1199    +  promoter       URA3 promoter (fragment): S. cerevisiae URA3
   1200..2003    +  CDS            URA3: orotidine-5'-phosphate decarboxylase, required for uracil biosynthesis; S. cerevisiae URA3; yeast auxotrophic marker, counterselectable with 5-fluoroorotic acid (5-FOA)
   2086..3068    -  rep_origin     2μ ori: yeast 2μ plasmid origin of replication
   3146..3175    +  terminator     T3Te terminator: phage T3 early transcription terminator
   3197..3784    +  rep_origin     ori: high-copy-number ColE1/pMB1/pBR322/pUC origin of replication
   3796..3823    -  terminator     T7Te terminator: phage T7 early transcription terminator
   3847..4038    -  CDS            rop: Rop protein, which maintains plasmids at low copy number; rop
   4039..4899    -  CDS            AmpR: β-lactamase; bla; confers resistance to ampicillin, carbenicillin, and related antibiotics
   4900..5002    -  promoter       cat promoter: promoter of the E. coli cat gene encoding chloramphenicol acetyltransferase
   5003..5034    -  terminator     tonB terminator: bidirectional E. coli tonB-P14 transcription terminator
>Addgene plasmid #145570 | pGBW-m4046382 | addgene full sequence | sequence record 307569 | Addgene NGS Result
GCGGCCGCTTGCTATATTGAAGTACGGATTAGAAGCCGCCGAGCGGGCGACAGCCCTCCGACGGAAGACT
CTCCTCCGTGCGTCCTCGTCTTCACCGGTCGCGTTCCTGAAACGCAGATGTGCCTCGCGCCGCACTGCTC
CGAACAATAAAGATTCTACAATACTAGCTTTTATGGTTATGAAGAGGAAAAATTGGCAGTAACCTGGCCC
CACAAACCTTCAAATTAACGAATCAAATTAACAACCATAGGATGATAATGCGATTAGTTTTTTAGCCTTA
TTTCTGGGGTAATTAATCAGCGAAGCGATGATTTTTGATCTATTAACAGATATATAAATGGAAAAGCTGC
ATAACCACTTTAACTAATACTTTCAACATTTTCAGTTTGTATTACTTCTTATTCAAATGTCATAAAAGTA
TCAACAAAAAATTGTTAATATACCTCTATACTTTAACGTCAAGGAGAAAAAACTATAATGTACTCATTCG
TTTCGGAAGAGACAGGTACGTTAATAGTTAATAGCGTACTTCTTTTTCTTGCTTTCGTGGTATTCTTGCT
AGTTACACTAGCCATCCTTACTGCGCTTCGATTGTGTGCGTACTGCTGCAATATTGTTAACGTGAGTCTT
GTAAAACCTTCTTTTTACGTTTACTCTCGTGTTAAAAATCTGAATTCTTCTAGAGTTCCTGATCTTCTGG
TCCTCGTGCCGAGAGGTTCTGATTATAAAGATCATGATGGTGATTATAAAGATCATGATATTGATTATAA
AGATGATGATGATAAATAAACAGGCCCCTTTTCCTTTGTCGATATCATGTAATTAGTTATGTCACGCTTA
CATTCACGCCCTCCTCCCACATCCGCTCTAACCGAAAAGGAAGGAGTTAGACAACCTGAAGTCTAGGTCC
CTATTTATTTTTTTTAATAGTTATGTTAGTATTAAGAACGTTATTTATATTTCAAATTTTTCTTTTTTTT
CTGTACAAAGCGGCCGCCGAACCACTAGTGCACTGCAGTACACGGTTTCCTTGAAATTTTTTTGATTCGG
TAATCTCCGAACAGAAGGAAGAACGAAGGAAGGAGCACAGACTTAGATTGGTATATATACGCATATGTAG
TGTTGAAGAAACATGAAATTGCCCAGTATTCTTAACCCAACTGCACAGAACAAAAACGTGCAGGAAACGA
AGATAAATCATGTCGAAAGCTACATATAAGGAACGTGCTGCTACTCATCCTAGTCCTGTTGCTGCCAAGC
TATTTAATATCATGCACGAAAAGCAAACAAACTTGTGTGCTTCATTGGATGTTCGTACCACCAAGGAATT
ACTGGAGTTAGTTGAAGCATTAGGTCCCAAAATTTGTTTACTAAAAACACATGTGGATATCTTGACTGAT
TTTTCCATGGAGGGCACAGTTAAGCCGCTAAAGGCATTATCCGCCAAGTACAATTTTTTACTCTTCGAGG
ACAGAAAATTTGCTGACATTGGTAATACAGTCAAATTGCAGTACTCTGCGGGTGTATACAGAATAGCAGA
ATGGGCAGACATTACGAATGCACACGGTGTGGTGGGCCCAGGTATTGTTAGCGGTTTGAAGCAGGCGGCA
GAAGAAGTAACAAAGGAACCTAGAGGCCTTTTGATGTTAGCAGAATTGTCATGCAAGGGCTCCCTATCTA
CTGGAGAATATACTAAGGGTACTGTTGACATTGCGAAGAGCGACAAAGATTTTGTTATCGGCTTTATTGC
TCAAAGAGACATGGGTGGAAGAGATGAAGGTTACGATTGGTTGATTATGACACCCGGTGTGGGTTTAGAT
GACAAGGGAGATGCATTGGGTCAACAGTATAGAACCGTGGATGATGTGGTTTCTACAGGATCTGACATTA
TTATTGTTGGAAGAGGACTATTTGCAAAGGGAAGGGATGCTAAGGTAGAGGGTGAACGTTACAGAAAAGC
AGGCTGGGAAGCATATTTGAGAAGATGCGGCCAGCAAAACTAAAAAACTGTATTATAAGTAAATGCATGT
ATACTAAACTCACAAATTAGAGCTTCAATTTAATTATATCAGTTATTACCCGAGTAACGAAGCATCTGTG
CTTCATTTTGTAGAACAAAAATGCAACGCGAGAGCGCTAATTTTTCAAACAAAGAATCTGAGCTGCATTT
TTACAGAACAGAAATGCAACGCGAAAGCGCTATTTTACCAACGAAGAATCTGTGCTTCATTTTTGTAAAA
CAAAAATGCAACGCGAGAGCGCTAATTTTTCAAACAAAGAATCTGAGCTGCATTTTTACAGAACAGAAAT
GCAACGCGAGAGCGCTATTTTACCAACAAAGAATCTATACTTCTTTTTTGTTCTACAAAAATGCATCCCG
AGAGCGCTATTTTTCTAACAAAGCATCTTAGATTACTTTTTTTCTCCTTTGTGCGCTCTATAATGCAGTC
TCTTGATAACTTTTTGCACTGTAGGTCCGTTAAGGTTAGAAGAAGGCTACTTTGGTGTCTATTTTCTCTT
CCATAAAAAAAGCCTGACTCCACTTCCCGCGTTTACTGATTACTAGCGAAGCTGCGGGTGCATTTTTTCA
AGATAAAGGCATCCCCGATTATATTCTATACCGATGTGGATTGCGCATACTTTGTGAACAGAAAGTGATA
GCGTTGATGATTCTTCATTGGTCAGAAAATTATGAACGGTTTCTTCTATTTTGTCTCTATATACTACGTA
TAGGAAATGTTTACATTTTCGTATTGTTTTCGATTCACTCTATGAATAGTTCTTACTACAATTTTTTTGT
CTAAAGAGTAATACTAGAGATAAACATAAAAAATGTAGAGGTCGAGTTTAGATGCAAGTTCAAGGAGCGA
AAGGTGGATGGGTAGGTTATATAGGGATATAGCACAGAGATATATAGCAAAGAGATACTTTTGAGCAATG
TTTGTGGAAGCGGTATTCGCAATATTTTAGTAGCTCGTTACAGTCCGGTGCGTTTTTGGTTTTTTGAAAG
TGCGTCATCAGAGCGCTTTTGGTTTTCAAAAGCGCTCTGAAGTTCCTATACTTTCTAGCTAGAGAATAGG
AACTTCCCGAGCGGCCGCGTGTTACAAGCTTGACTCCAGCGTAACTGGACTGCAATCAACTCACTGGCTC
ACCTTCACGGGTGGGCCTTTCTTCGGTAGAAAATCAAAGGATCTTCTTGAGATCCTTTTTTTCTGCGCGT
AATCTGCTGCTTGCAAACAAAAAAACCACCGCTACCAGCGGTGGTTTGTTTGCCGGATCAAGAGCTACCA
ACTCTTTTTCCGAGGTAACTGGCTTCAGCAGAGCGCAGATACCAAATACTGTTCTTCTAGTGTAGCCGTA
GTTAGGCCACCACTTCAAGAACTCTGTAGCACCGCCTACATACCTCGCTCTGCTAATCCTGTTACCAGTG
GCTGCTGCCAGTGGCGATAAGTCGTGTCTTACCGGGTTGGACTCAAGACGATAGTTACCGGATAAGGCGC
AGCGGTCGGGCTGAACGGGGGGTTCGTGCACACAGCCCAGCTTGGAGCGAACGACCTACACCGAACTGAG
ATACCTACAGCGTGAGCTATGAGAAAGCGCCACGCTTCCCGAAGGGAGAAAGGCGGACAGGTATCCGGTA
AGCGGCAGGGTCGGAACAGGAGAGCGCACGAGGGAGCTTCCAGGGGTAAACGCCTGGTATCTTTATAGTC
CTGTCGGGTTTCGCCACCTCTGACTTGAGCATCGATTTTTGTGATGCTCGTCAGGGGGGCGGAGCCTATG
GAAAAACGCCAGCAACGCAGAAAGGCCCACCCGAAGGTGAGCCAGGTGATTACATTTGGGCCCTCATCAG
AGGTTTTCACCGTCATCACCGAAACGCGCGAGGCAGCTGCGGTAAAGCTCATCAGCGTGGTCGTGAAGCG
ATTCACAGATGTCTGCCTGTTCATCCGCGTCCAGCTCGTTGAGTTTCTCCAGAAGCGTTAATGTCTGGCT
TCTGATAAAGCGGGCCATGTTAAGGGCGGTTTTTTCCTGTTTGGTCACTTACCAATGCTTAATCAGTGAG
GCACCTATCTCAGCGATCTGTCTATTTCGTTCATCCATAGTTGCCTGACTCCCCGTCGTGTAGATAACTA
CGATGCGGGAGGGCTTACCATCTGGCCCCAGTGCTGCAATGATACCGCGAGACCCACGCTCACCGGCTCC
AGATTTATCAGCAATAAACCAGCCAGCCGGGAGGGCCGAGCGCAGAAGTGATCCTGCAACTTTATCCGCC
TCCATCCAGTCTATTAATTGTTGCCGGGAAGCTAGAGTAAGTAGTTCGCCAGTTAATAGTTTGCGCAACG
TTGTTGCCATTGCTACAGGCATCGTGGTGTCACGCTCGTCGTTTGGTATGGCTTCATTCAGCTCCGGTTC
CCAACGATCAAGGCGAGTTACATGATCCCCCATGTTGTGCAAAAAAGCGGTTAGCTCCTTCGGTCCTCCG
ATCGTTGCCAGAAGTAAGTTGGCCGCAGTGTTATCACTCATGGTTATGGCAGCACTGCATAATTCTCTTA
CTGTCATGCCATCCGTGAGATGCTTTTCTGTGACTGGTGAGTACTCAACCAAGTCATTCTGAGAATAGTG
TATGCGGCGACCGAGTTGCTCTTGCCCGGCGTCAATACGGGATAATACCGCGCCACATAGCAGAACTTTA
AAAGTGCTCATCATTGGAAAACGTTCTTCGGGGCGTAAACTCTCAAGGATCTTACCGCTGTTGAGATCCA
GTTCGATGTAACCCACTCGTGCACCCAACTGATCTTCAGCATCTTTTACTTTCACCAGCGTTTCTGGGTG
AGCAAAAACAGGAAGGCAAAATGCCGCAAAAAAGGGAATAAGGGCGACACGGAAATGTTGAATACTCATT
TTAGCTTCCTTAGCTCCTGAAAATCTCGATAACTCAAAAAATACGCCCGGTAGTGATCTTATTTCATTAT
GGTGAAAGTTGGAACCTCTTACGTGCCGATCAAGTCAAAAGCCTCCGGTCGGAGGCTTTTGACTTTCTGC
TATGGAGGTCAGGTATGATTTAAATGGTCAGTTAGA
